Addgene plasmid #124707: MS2_adRNA-MCP_ADAR2 DD (E488Q)_NES
Purpose: Expresses MS2_adRNA targeting the RAB7A transcript along with the MCP_ADAR2 DD(E488Q)_NES
Depositing lab: Prashant Mali. Depositing organization: University of California, San Diego (UCSD). Publication: In vivo RNA editing of point mutations via RNA-guided adenosine deaminases. Katrekar D, Chen G, Meluzzi D, Ganesh A, Worlikar A, Shih YR, Varghese S, Mali P. Nat Methods. 2019 Mar;16(3):239-242. doi: 10.1038/s41592-019-0323-0. Epub 2019 Feb 8. PubMed 30737497.
Backbone
  Vector backbone: Unknown
  Backbone size w/o insert (bp): 4700
  Vector type: Mammalian Expression, AAV
Growth in bacteria
  Bacterial resistance: Kanamycin, 50 μg/mL
  Growth temperature: 37°C
  Growth strain: NEB Stable
  Copy number: Unknown
Gene/Insert
  Gene/Insert name: MCP_ADAR2 DD (E488Q)_NES
  Species: H. sapiens (human)
  Insert size (bp): 1626
  Mutation: E488Q hyperactive mutant
  Promoter: CMV
  Tag / fusion protein: NES (C terminal on insert)
  Cloning method: Gibson Cloning
  Sequencing primers: 5′ CMV Forward; 3′ TCCTTCCGTGTTTCAGTTAGCC
Terms and licenses: Academic/Nonprofit Terms; Industry Terms: Not Available to Industry
Depositor comments: Also expresses MS2_adRNA targeting the RAB7A transcript
How to cite: MS2_adRNA-MCP_ADAR2 DD (E488Q)_NES was a gift from Prashant Mali (Addgene plasmid # 124707 ; http://n2t.net/addgene:124707 ; RRID:Addgene_124707)
