[The description below was written by a language model from this plasmid's Addgene catalogue record and pLannotate feature annotations shown in this document.]
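Description:
MS2_adRNA-MCP_ADAR2 DD (E488Q)_NES is an AAV transfer plasmid for mammalian expression that carries both components of an MS2-based, RNA-guided adenosine deaminase system for site-directed A-to-I RNA editing. The backbone is not named in the record. The annotated sequence (about 6.3 kb) shows a high-copy ColE1/pUC-type origin and a kanamycin resistance gene driven by the bla promoter for propagation and selection in E. coli, along with leftover fragments of lacZα, lacI, rop, bom and an RSF origin that appear to be cloning remnants. Two AAV2 inverted terminal repeats flank the payload, so the cassette between them can be packaged into recombinant AAV as well as delivered by direct transfection.

Within the ITRs, a human U6 (RNA polymerase III) promoter drives the adRNA, a guide annotated with two MS2 stem loops separated by a short interval. This interval presumably holds the antisense region, which according to the record targets the RAB7A transcript. A mouse U6 promoter follows, but no transcribed element is annotated downstream of it, so its role is not clear from the record. Next, the CMV enhancer and promoter drive the fusion protein: the MS2 coat protein (MCP) joined to the deaminase domain of human ADAR2 carrying the hyperactive E488Q mutation, with a C-terminal nuclear export signal that should favour cytoplasmic localisation. The annotation tool matched the deaminase to the rat orthologue, although the catalogue lists it as human. An HSV TK polyadenylation signal follows the coding region. MCP binds the MS2 hairpins on the guide and so recruits the deaminase to the targeted adenosine. The construct is used for programmable RNA editing in cells and in vivo.
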