Features (pLannotate 1.2.2; 25 found; start..end, strand, type, name):
      1..589     -  rep_origin     ori: high-copy-number ColE1/pMB1/pBR322/pUC origin of replication
    760..1575    -  CDS            KanR: aminoglycoside phosphotransferase; aph(3')-Ia; confers resistance to kanamycin in bacteria or G418 (Geneticin®) in eukaryotes
   1576..1680    -  promoter       AmpR promoter: bla
   1775..1810    +  CDS            rop (fragment): Rop protein, which maintains plasmids at low copy number; rop
   1912..2011    +  misc_feature   bom (fragment): basis of mobility region from pBR322
   2017..2174    -  CDS            lacZα (fragment): LacZα fragment of β-galactosidase; lacZ fragment
   2192..2214    -  CDS            lacZα (fragment): LacZα fragment of β-galactosidase; lacZ fragment
   2215..2355    -  repeat_region  AAV2 ITR: inverted terminal repeat of adeno-associated virus serotype 2 inverted
   2374..2614    +  promoter       U6 promoter: RNA polymerase III promoter for human U6 snRNA
   2625..2643    +  misc_RNA       MS2 stem loop: stem loop that binds the bacteriophage MS2 coat protein
   2666..2684    +  misc_RNA       MS2 stem loop: stem loop that binds the bacteriophage MS2 coat protein
   2719..3032    +  promoter       U6 promoter: RNA polymerase III promoter for mouse U6 snRNA (Das et al., 1988)
   3044..3065    -  protein_bind   attB2 (fragment): mutant version of attB; recombination site for the Gateway® BP reaction BP Clonase™
   3083..3462    +  enhancer       CMV enhancer: human cytomegalovirus immediate early enhancer
   3463..3666    +  promoter       CMV promoter: human cytomegalovirus (CMV) immediate early promoter
   3784..4134    +  CDS            CAPSD_BPMS2 (fragment): Experimental evidence at protein level: Swiss-Prot protein existence level 1. Acts as a translational repressor of viral replicase synthesis late in infection. This latter function is the result of capsid protein interaction with an RNA hairpin which contains the replicase ribosome-binding site. From Escherichia phage MS2 (Bacteriophage MS2).
   4201..5361    +  CDS            Adarb1 (fragment): RED1_RAT - Also known as Red1. Experimental evidence at protein level: Swiss-Prot protein existence level 1. Catalyzes the hydrolytic deamination of adenosine to inosine in double-stranded RNA (dsRNA) referred to as A-to-I RNA editing. This may affect gene expression and function in a number of ways that include mRNA translation by changing codons and hence the amino acid sequence of proteins; pre-mRNA splicing by altering splice site recognition sequences; RNA stability by changing sequences involved in nuclease recognition; genetic stability in the case of RNA virus genomes by changing seque
   5503..5551    +  polyA_signal   HSV TK poly(A) signal: herpes simplex virus thymidine kinase polyadenylation signal (Cole and Stacy, 1985)
   5642..5658    -  polyA_signal   bGH poly(A) signal (fragment): bovine growth hormone polyadenylation signal
   5766..5906    +  repeat_region  AAV2 ITR: inverted terminal repeat of adeno-associated virus serotype 2 inverted
   5970..5986    -  protein_bind   lac operator: The lac repressor binds to the lac operator to inhibit transcription in E. coli. This inhibition can be relieved by adding lactose or isopropyl-β-D-thiogalactopyranoside (IPTG). lac repressor encoded by lacI
   5994..6024    -  promoter       lac promoter: promoter for the E. coli lac operon
   6039..6060    -  protein_bind   CAP binding site: CAP binding activates transcription in the presence of cAMP. E. coli catabolite activator protein
   6073..6165    -  CDS            lacI (fragment): lac repressor; lacI; The lac repressor binds to the lac operator to inhibit transcription in E. coli. This inhibition can be relieved by adding lactose or isopropyl-β-D-thiogalactopyranoside (IPTG).
   6167..6300    -  rep_origin     RSF ori (fragment): Plasmids containing the RSF 1030 origin of replication can be propagated in E. coli cells that contain additional plasmids with compatible origins.
>Addgene plasmid #124707 | MS2_adRNA-MCP_ADAR2 DD (E488Q)_NES | addgene full sequence | sequence record 257708 | Addgene NGS Result
TTTCCATAGGCTCCGCCCCCCTGACGAGCATCACAAAAATCGACGCTCAAGTCAGAGGTGGCGAAACCCG
ACAGGACTATAAAGATACCAGGCGTTTCCCCCTGGAAGCTCCCTCGTGCGCTCTCCTGTTCCGACCCTGC
CGCTTACCGGATACCTGTCCGCCTTTCTCCCTTCGGGAAGCGTGGCGCTTTCTCATAGCTCACGCTGTAG
GTATCTCAGTTCGGTGTAGGTCGTTCGCTCCAAGCTGGGCTGTGTGCACGAACCCCCCGTTCAGCCCGAC
CGCTGCGCCTTATCCGGTAACTATCGTCTTGAGTCCAACCCGGTAAGACACGACTTATCGCCACTGGCAG
CAGCCACTGGTAACAGGATTAGCAGAGCGAGGTATGTAGGCGGTGCTACAGAGTTCTTGAAGTGGTGGCC
TAACTACGGCTACACTAGAAGAACAGTATTTGGTATCTGCGCTCTGCTGAAGCCAGTTACCTTCGGAAAA
AGAGTTGGTAGCTCTTGATCCGGCAAACAAACCACCGCTGGTAGCGGTGGTTTTTTTGTTTGCAAGCAGC
AGATTACGCGCAGAAAAAAAGGATCTCAAGAAGATCCTTTGATCTTTTCTACGGGGTCTGACGCTCAGTG
GAACGAAAACTCACGTTAAGGGATTTTGGTCATGAGATTATCAAAAAGGATCTTCACCTAGATCCTTTTA
AATTAAAAATGAAGTTTTAAATCAATCTAAAGTATATATGAGTAAACTTGGTCTGACAGTTAGAAAAACT
CATCGAGCATCAAATGAAACTGCAATTTATTCATATCAGGATTATCAATACCATATTTTTGAAAAAGCCG
TTTCTGTAATGAAGGAGAAAACTCACCGAGGCAGTTCCATAGGATGGCAAGATCCTGGTATCGGTCTGCG
ATTCCGACTCGTCCAACATCAATACAACCTATTAATTTCCCCTCGTCAAAAATAAGGTTATCAAGTGAGA
AATCACCATGAGTGACGACTGAATCCGGTGAGAATGGCAAAAGTTTATGCATTTCTTTCCAGACTTGTTC
AACAGGCCAGCCATTACGCTCGTCATCAAAATCACTCGCATCAACCAAACCGTTATTCATTCGTGATTGC
GCCTGAGCGAGACGAAATACGCGATCGCTGTTAAAAGGACAATTACAAACAGGAATCGAATGCAACCGGC
GCAGGAACACTGCCAGCGCATCAACAATATTTTCACCTGAATCAGGATATTCTTCTAATACCTGGAATGC
TGTTTTCCCAGGGATCGCAGTGGTGAGTAACCATGCATCATCAGGAGTACGGATAAAATGCTTGATGGTC
GGAAGAGGCATAAATTCCGTCAGCCAGTTTAGTCTGACCATCTCATCTGTAACATCATTGGCAACGCTAC
CTTTGCCATGTTTCAGAAACAACTCTGGCGCATCGGGCTTCCCATACAATCGATAGATTGTCGCACCTGA
TTGCCCGACATTATCGCGAGCCCATTTATACCCATATAAATCAGCATCCATGTTGGAATTTAATCGCGGC
CTAGAGCAAGACGTTTCCCGTTGAATATGGCTCATACTCTTCCTTTTTCAATATTATTGAAGCATTTATC
AGGGTTATTGTCTCATGAGCGGATACATATTTGAATGTATTTAGAAAAATAAACAAATAGGGGTTCCGCG
CACATTTCCCCGAAAAGTGCCACCTGACGTCTAAGAAACCATTATTATCATGACATTAACCTATAAAAAT
AGGCGTATCACGAGGCCCTTTCGTCTCGCGCGTTTCGGTGATGACGGTGAAAACCTCTGACACATGCAGC
TCCCGGAGACGGTCACAGCTTGTCTGTAAGCGGATGCCGGGAGCAGACAAGCCCGTCAGGGCGCGTCAGC
GGGTGTTGGCGGGTGTCGGGGCTGGCTTAACTATGCGGCATCAGAGCAGATTGTACTGAGAGTGCACCAT
ATGCGGTGTGAAATACCGCACAGATGCGTAAGGAGAAAATACCGCATCAGGCGCCATTCGCCATTCAGGC
TGCGCAACTGTTGGGAAGGGCGATCGGTGCGGGCCTCTTCGCTATTACGCCAGCTGGCGAAAGGGGGATG
TGCTGCAAGGCGATTAAGTTGGGTAACGCCAGGGTTTTCCCAGTCACGACGTTGTAAAACGACGGCCAGT
GAATTGACGCGCCATTGGGATGTTGTAAAACGACGGCCAGTGAACCTGCAGGCAGCTGCGCGCTCGCTCG
CTCACTGAGGCCGCCCGGGCAAAGCCCGGGCGTCGGGCGACCTTTGGTCGCCCGGCCTCAGTGAGCGAGC
GAGCGCGCAGAGAGGGAGTGGCCAACTCCATCACTAGGGGTTCCTGCGGCCGCACGCGTGGAGGAGGGCC
TATTTCCCATGATTCCTTCATATTTGCATATACGATACAAGGCTGTTAGAGAGATAATTAGAATTAATTT
GACTGTAAACACAAAGATATTAGTACAAAATACGTGACGTAGAAAGTAATAATTTCTTGGGTAGTTTGCA
GTTTTAAAATTATGTTTTAAAATGGACTATCATATGCTTACCGTAACTTGAAAGTATTTCGATTTCTTGG
CTTTATATATCTTGTGGAAAGGACGAAACACCGAACATGAGGATCACCCATGTCTGCCGCCAGCTGGATT
TCCCAACATGAGGATCACCCATGTCTTTTTTTCGTACTGAGTCGCCCAGTCTCAGATAGATCCGACGCCG
CCATCTCTAGGCCCGCGCCGGCCCCCTCGCACAGACTTGTGGGAGAAGCTCGGCTACTCCCCTGCCCCGG
TTAATTTGCATATAATATTTCCTAGTAACTATAGAGGCTTAATGTGCGATAAAAGACAGATAATCTGTTC
TTTTTAATACTAGCTACATTTTACATGATAGGCTTGGATTTCTATAAGAGATACAAATACTAAATTATTA
TTTTAAAAAACAGCACAAAAGGAAACTCACCCTAACTGTAAAGTAATTGTGTGTTTTGAGACTATAAATA
TCCCTTGGAGAAAAGCCTTGTTTGAATTCCTAGACCCAGCTTTCTTGTACAAAGTTGGCATTAATACGCG
TTGACATTGATTATTGACTAGTTATTAATAGTAATCAATTACGGGGTCATTAGTTCATAGCCCATATATG
GAGTTCCGCGTTACATAACTTACGGTAAATGGCCCGCCTGGCTGACCGCCCAACGACCCCCGCCCATTGA
CGTCAATAATGACGTATGTTCCCATAGTAACGCCAATAGGGACTTTCCATTGACGTCAATGGGTGGAGTA
TTTACGGTAAACTGCCCACTTGGCAGTACATCAAGTGTATCATATGCCAAGTACGCCCCCTATTGACGTC
AATGACGGTAAATGGCCCGCCTGGCATTATGCCCAGTACATGACCTTATGGGACTTTCCTACTTGGCAGT
ACATCTACGTATTAGTCATCGCTATTACCATGGTGATGCGGTTTTGGCAGTACATCAATGGGCGTGGATA
GCGGTTTGACTCACGGGGATTTCCAAGTCTCCACCCCATTGACGTCAATGGGAGTTTGTTTTGGCACCAA
AATCAACGGGACTTTCCAAAATGTCGTAACAACTCCGCCCCATTGACGCAAATGGGCGGTAGGCGTGTAC
GGTGGGAGGTCTATATAAGCAGAGCTCGTTTAGTGAACCGTCAGATCGCCTGGAGACGCCATCCACGCTG
TTTTGACCTCCATAGAAGACACCGGGACCGATCCAGCCTCCGGACTCTAGAGGATCGAACCCTTAAGGCC
ACCATGGCGTCCAATTTCACTCAGTTTGTGCTGGTTGACAACGGCGGGACCGGGGACGTTACGGTAGCCC
CCTCAAACTTTGCCAACGGTATAGCGGAGTGGATAAGCAGCAATTCTAGGAGTCAAGCATACAAAGTTAC
ATGCAGCGTGCGCCAATCTAGCGCTCAGAATCGCAAGTACACCATTAAAGTAGAGGTCCCCAAGGGAGCC
TGGAGAAGCTATCTTAACATGGAGTTGACCATACCAATCTTCGCTACCAACTCTGACTGTGAACTCATTG
TGAAAGCCATGCAAGGTCTGCTCAAGGATGGTAACCCAATTCCGTCCGCTATCGCTGCCAACTCTGGGAT
TTACGGGGGCAGTGGGAGCGGTGCAGGATCTGGTAGTCCAGCTGGGGGAGGAGCACCGGGTAGCGGTGGG
GGGTCTCAGCTGCACCTGCCCCAGGTTCTCGCAGACGCCGTATCCCGCCTTGTACTGGGCAAGTTTGGTG
ATCTTACTGACAATTTTTCATCTCCTCATGCGAGGCGGAAAGTACTCGCAGGCGTCGTCATGACGACCGG
AACTGACGTGAAAGACGCCAAAGTCATCTCTGTCTCCACGGGCACAAAGTGCATAAACGGGGAGTACATG
AGCGACCGGGGGCTGGCACTGAATGATTGTCACGCTGAAATAATATCTAGGCGATCTCTGCTTAGATTTC
TCTACACTCAACTCGAATTGTACCTTAACAACAAAGATGACCAGAAACGCAGTATATTTCAGAAATCAGA
ACGCGGCGGATTTCGACTTAAGGAAAACGTTCAGTTCCACTTGTATATCAGCACATCCCCTTGCGGTGAC
GCCCGAATCTTTTCCCCGCACGAGCCGATATTGGAGGAGCCCGCGGACAGACATCCTAATAGGAAGGCTA
GAGGCCAACTTCGGACGAAGATTGAAAGTGGCCAGGGTACTATCCCGGTGCGGTCCAACGCTAGTATTCA
AACGTGGGACGGAGTCCTTCAAGGTGAACGGCTGTTGACAATGAGCTGCTCAGACAAAATCGCGCGCTGG
AATGTAGTGGGAATCCAAGGCAGCCTCTTGAGCATATTCGTAGAACCCATATATTTCTCATCCATTATTT
TGGGCTCTCTGTATCATGGTGACCATCTGTCAAGGGCTATGTACCAACGAATTTCTAATATCGAGGATCT
TCCTCCACTCTATACACTCAATAAGCCTCTCTTGTCCGGGATATCAAACGCTGAGGCCCGCCAGCCAGGG
AAAGCTCCTAACTTCAGTGTTAACTGGACCGTTGGTGATTCTGCGATAGAGGTCATCAACGCCACGACAG
GTAAGGATGAGCTCGGTAGAGCCTCACGCCTGTGTAAACACGCGTTGTATTGTAGATGGATGAGAGTACA
TGGGAAGGTCCCATCTCACTTGCTCCGAAGCAAGATCACTAAGCCTAATGTGTATCATGAGTCAAAACTC
GCGGCTAAAGAATACCAGGCAGCCAAAGCTCGACTTTTTACAGCTTTTATTAAGGCAGGGCTCGGGGCAT
GGGTCGAGAAGCCGACCGAGCAGGACCAATTCTCTCTGACGGGGAGCGGATCCGGCTCTCTGCCACCATT
GGAAAGGCTTACGCTGTAAGGGTTCGATCCCTACTGGTTAGTAATGAGTTTAAACGGGGGAGGCTAACTG
AAACACGGAAGGAGACAATACCGGAAGGAACCCGCGCTATGACGGCAATAAAAAGACAGAATAAAACGCA
CGGGTGTTGGGTCGTTTGTTCATAAACGCGGGGTTCGGTCCCAGGGCTGGCACTCTGTCGATACCCCACC
GAGACCCCATTGGGGCCAATACGCCCGCGTTTCTTCCTTTTCCCCACCCCACCCCCCAAGTTCGGGTGAA
GGCCCAGGGCTCGCAGCCAACGTCGGGGCGGCAGGCCCTGCCATAGCAGATCTGCGCTGATTTTGTAGGT
AACCACGTGCGGACCGAGCGGCCGCAGGAACCCCTAGTGATGGAGTTGGCCACTCCCTCTCTGCGCGCTC
GCTCGCTCACTGAGGCCGGGCGACCAAAGGTCGCCCGACGCCCGGGCTTTGCCCGGGCGGCCTCAGTGAG
CGAGCGAGCGCGCAGCTGCCTGCAGGCTTGGATCCCAATGGCGCGCCGAGCTTGGCTCGAGCATGGTCAT
AGCTGTTTCCTGTGTGAAATTGTTATCCGCTCACAATTCCACACAACATACGAGCCGGAAGCATAAAGTG
TAAAGCCTGGGGTGCCTAATGAGTGAGCTAACTCACATTAATTGCGTTGCGCTCACTGCCCGCTTTCCAG
TCGGGAAACCTGTCGTGCCAGCTGCATTAATGAATCGGCCAACGCGCGGGGAGAGGCGGTTTGCGTATTG
GGCGCTCTTCCGCTTCCTCGCTCACTGACTCGCTGCGCTCGGTCGTTCGGCTGCGGCGAGCGGTATCAGC
TCACTCAAAGGCGGTAATACGGTTATCCACAGAATCAGGGGATAACGCAGGAAAGAACATGTGAGCAAAA
GGCCAGCAAAAGGCCAGGAACCGTAAAAAGGCCGCGTTGCTGGCGTT
