>Addgene plasmid #124707 | MS2_adRNA-MCP_ADAR2 DD (E488Q)_NES | depositor partial sequence | sequence record 238357 | CMV Forward
ATGGCGTCCAATTTCACTCAGTTTGTGCTGGTTGACAACGGCGGGACCGGGGACGTTACGGTAGCCCCCT
CAAACTTTGCCAACGGTATAGCGGAGTGGATAAGCAGCAATTCTAGGAGTCAAGCATACAAAGTTACATG
CAGCGTGCGCCAATCTAGCGCTCAGAATCGCAAGTACACCATTAAAGTAGAGGTCCCCAAGGGAGCCTGG
AGAAGCTATCTTAACATGGAGTTGACCATACCAATCTTCGCTACCAACTCTGACTGTGAACTCATTGTGA
AAGCCATGCAAGGTCTGCTCAAGGATGGTAACCCAATTCCGTCCGCTATCGCTGCCAACTCTGGGATTTA
CGGGGGCAGTGGGAGCGGTGCAGGATCTGGTAGTCCAGCTGGGGGAGGAGCACCGGGTAGCGGTGGGGGG
TCTCAGCTGCACCTGCCCCAGGTTCTCGCAGACGCCGTATCCCGCCTTGTACTGGGCAAGTTTGGTGATC
TTACTGACAATTTTTCATCTCCTCATGCGAGGCGGAAAGTACTCGCAGGCGTCGTCATGACGACCGGAAC
TGACGTGAAAGACGCCAAAGTCATCTCTGTCTCCACGGGCACAAAGTGCATAAACGGGGAGTACATGAGC
GACCGGGGGCTGGCACTGAATGATTGTCACGCTGAAATAATATCTAGGCGATCTCTGCTTAGATTTCTCT
ACACTCAACTCGAATTGTACCTTAACAACAAAGATGACCAGAAACGCAGTATATTTCAGAAATCAGAACG
CGGCGGATTTCGACTTAAGGAAAACGTTCAGTTCCACTTGTATATCAGCACATCCCCTTGCGGTGACGCC
CGAATCTTTTCCCCGCACGAGCCGATATTGGAGGAGCCCGCGGACAGACATCCTAATAGGAAGGCTAGAG
GCCAACTTCGGACGAAGATTGAAAGTGGCCAGGGTACTATCCCGGTGCGGTCCAACGCTAGTATTCAAAC
GTGGGACGGAGTCCTTCAAGGTGAACGGCTGTTGACAATGAGCTGCTCAGACAAAATCGCGCGCTGGAAT
GTAGTGGGAATCCAAGGCAGCCTCTTGAGCATATTCGTAGAACCCATATATTTCTCATCCATTATTTTGG
GCTCTCTGTATCATGGTGACCATCTGTCAAGGGCTATGTACCAACGAATTTCTAATATCGAGGATCTTCC
TCCACTCTATACACTCAATAAGCCTCTCTTGTCCGGGATATCAAACGCTGAGGCCCGCCAGCCAGGGAAA
GCTCCTAACTTCAGTGTTAACTGGACCGTTGGTGATTCTGCGATAGAGGTCATCAACGCCACGACAGGTA
AGGATGAGCTCGGTAGAGCCTCACGCCTGTGTAAACACGCGTTGTATTGTAGATGGATGAGAGTACATGG
GAAGGTCCCATCTCACTTGCTCCGAAGCAAGATCACTAAGCCTAATGTGTATCATGAGTCAAAACTCGCG
GCTAAAGAATACCAGGCAGCCAAAGCTCGACTTTTTACAGCTTTTATTAAGGCAGGGCTCGGGGCATGGG
TCGAGAAGCCGACCGAGCAGGACCAATTCTCTCTGACGGGGAGCGGATCCGGCTCTCTGCCACCATTGGA
AAGGCTTACGCTGTAA
