>Addgene plasmid #124707 | MS2_adRNA-MCP_ADAR2 DD (E488Q)_NES | depositor partial sequence | sequence record 238395 | LKO.1 5'
GAACATGAGGATCACCCATGTCTGCCGCCAGCTGGATTTCCCAACATGAGGATCACCCATGTC
